>Addgene plasmid #145480 | pGBW-m4046273 | depositor full sequence | sequence record 287657 | Full Sequence
GCGGCCGCCCCACACACCATAGCTTCAAAATGTTTCTACTCCTTTTTTACTCTTCCAGATTTTCTCGGAC
TCCGCGCATCGCCGTACCACTTCAAAACACCCAAGCACAGCATACTAAATTTCCCCTCTTTCTTCCTCTA
GGGTGTCGTTAATTACCCGTACTAAAGGTTTGGAAAAGAAAAAAGAGACCGCCTCGTTTCTTTTTCTTCG
TCGAAAAAGGCAATAAAAATTTTTATCACGTTTCTTTTTCTTGAAAATTTTTTTTTTTGATTTTTTTCTC
TTTCGATGACCTCCCATTGATATTTAAGTTAATAAACGGTCTTCAATTTCTCAAGTTTCAGTTTCATTTT
TCTTGTTCTATTACAACTTTTTTTACTTCTTGCTCATTAGAAAGAAAGCATAGCAATCTAATCTAAGTTT
TAATTACAAAATGGGCTATATAAACGTTTTCGCTTTTCCGTTTACGATATATAGTCTACTCTTGTGCAGA
ATGAATTCTCGTAACTACATAGCACAAGTAGATGTAGTTAACTTTAATCTCACACTCGTGCCGAGAGGTT
CTAAAATCGAGGAAGGTAAGCTAGTCATTTGGATAAATGGAGATAAGGGTTACAACGGTTTGGCAGAAGT
AGGCAAGAAATTTGAAAAGGACACAGGTATCAAGGTGACGGTTGAACATCCAGACAAGTTAGAAGAAAAA
TTCCCTCAAGTTGCTGCTACTGGTGATGGTCCCGACATTATTTTCTGGGCCCACGATCGTTTTGGTGGAT
ATGCTCAGTCAGGTTTGCTGGCTGAGATCACCCCAGACAAGGCCTTCCAAGATAAATTGTACCCATTCAC
TTGGGATGCTGTCAGATACAACGGTAAGCTTATAGCATATCCAATTGCTGTTGAAGCCTTATCGTTGATC
TACAATAAGGACTTGTTACCTAACCCACCAAAGACATGGGAAGAAATTCCAGCTTTGGATAAAGAGCTAA
AGGCCAAGGGAAAAAGCGCTTTGATGTTTAACTTACAAGAACCTTATTTCACCTGGCCATTAATCGCTGC
TGACGGTGGTTACGCATTTAAATACGAAAACGGTAAGTATGACATTAAGGATGTCGGCGTTGATAATGCT
GGTGCAAAGGCTGGTTTGACCTTCTTGGTTGATTTAATAAAGAATAAACACATGAACGCTGACACTGACT
ACTCTATCGCCGAAGCCGCTTTCAACAAGGGTGAAACTGCTATGACCATAAATGGTCCATGGGCCTGGAG
TAACATTGATACTTCTAAAGTAAACTATGGTGTCACTGTTTTGCCTACATTCAAAGGCCAACCATCCAAG
CCCTTTGTCGGTGTTCTATCCGCTGGCATCAATGCTGCTTCTCCAAACAAGGAGCTAGCTAAAGAATTTT
TGGAAAATTACTTGTTAACTGACGAAGGTTTGGAGGCCGTTAACAAGGACAAGCCATTGGGTGCTGTCGC
TTTGAAATCTTACGAAGAAGAATTGGCTAAGGATCCCAGAATTGCCGCTACCATGGAGAACGCCCAAAAG
GGTGAAATTATGCCAAACATCCCACAAATGTCAGCCTTCTGGTACGCAGTTAGGACTGCCGTGATTAATG
CTGCTTCCGGTAGACAAACCGTCGACGAAGCATTAAAAGATGCTCAAACGTAAACAGGCCCCTTTTCCTT
TGTCGATATCATGTAATTAGTTATGTCACGCTTACATTCACGCCCTCCTCCCACATCCGCTCTAACCGAA
AAGGAAGGAGTTAGACAACCTGAAGTCTAGGTCCCTATTTATTTTTTTTAATAGTTATGTTAGTATTAAG
AACGTTATTTATATTTCAAATTTTTCTTTTTTTTCTGTACAAAGCGGCCGCCGAACCACTAGTGCACTGC
AGTACACGGTTTCCTTGAAATTTTTTTGATTCGGTAATCTCCGAACAGAAGGAAGAACGAAGGAAGGAGC
ACAGACTTAGATTGGTATATATACGCATATGTAGTGTTGAAGAAACATGAAATTGCCCAGTATTCTTAAC
CCAACTGCACAGAACAAAAACGTGCAGGAAACGAAGATAAATCATGTCGAAAGCTACATATAAGGAACGT
GCTGCTACTCATCCTAGTCCTGTTGCTGCCAAGCTATTTAATATCATGCACGAAAAGCAAACAAACTTGT
GTGCTTCATTGGATGTTCGTACCACCAAGGAATTACTGGAGTTAGTTGAAGCATTAGGTCCCAAAATTTG
TTTACTAAAAACACATGTGGATATCTTGACTGATTTTTCCATGGAGGGCACAGTTAAGCCGCTAAAGGCA
TTATCCGCCAAGTACAATTTTTTACTCTTCGAGGACAGAAAATTTGCTGACATTGGTAATACAGTCAAAT
TGCAGTACTCTGCGGGTGTATACAGAATAGCAGAATGGGCAGACATTACGAATGCACACGGTGTGGTGGG
CCCAGGTATTGTTAGCGGTTTGAAGCAGGCGGCAGAAGAAGTAACAAAGGAACCTAGAGGCCTTTTGATG
TTAGCAGAATTGTCATGCAAGGGCTCCCTATCTACTGGAGAATATACTAAGGGTACTGTTGACATTGCGA
AGAGCGACAAAGATTTTGTTATCGGCTTTATTGCTCAAAGAGACATGGGTGGAAGAGATGAAGGTTACGA
TTGGTTGATTATGACACCCGGTGTGGGTTTAGATGACAAGGGAGATGCATTGGGTCAACAGTATAGAACC
GTGGATGATGTGGTTTCTACAGGATCTGACATTATTATTGTTGGAAGAGGACTATTTGCAAAGGGAAGGG
ATGCTAAGGTAGAGGGTGAACGTTACAGAAAAGCAGGCTGGGAAGCATATTTGAGAAGATGCGGCCAGCA
AAACTAAAAAACTGTATTATAAGTAAATGCATGTATACTAAACTCACAAATTAGAGCTTCAATTTAATTA
TATCAGTTATTACCCGAGTAACGAAGCATCTGTGCTTCATTTTGTAGAACAAAAATGCAACGCGAGAGCG
CTAATTTTTCAAACAAAGAATCTGAGCTGCATTTTTACAGAACAGAAATGCAACGCGAAAGCGCTATTTT
ACCAACGAAGAATCTGTGCTTCATTTTTGTAAAACAAAAATGCAACGCGAGAGCGCTAATTTTTCAAACA
AAGAATCTGAGCTGCATTTTTACAGAACAGAAATGCAACGCGAGAGCGCTATTTTACCAACAAAGAATCT
ATACTTCTTTTTTGTTCTACAAAAATGCATCCCGAGAGCGCTATTTTTCTAACAAAGCATCTTAGATTAC
TTTTTTTCTCCTTTGTGCGCTCTATAATGCAGTCTCTTGATAACTTTTTGCACTGTAGGTCCGTTAAGGT
TAGAAGAAGGCTACTTTGGTGTCTATTTTCTCTTCCATAAAAAAAGCCTGACTCCACTTCCCGCGTTTAC
TGATTACTAGCGAAGCTGCGGGTGCATTTTTTCAAGATAAAGGCATCCCCGATTATATTCTATACCGATG
TGGATTGCGCATACTTTGTGAACAGAAAGTGATAGCGTTGATGATTCTTCATTGGTCAGAAAATTATGAA
CGGTTTCTTCTATTTTGTCTCTATATACTACGTATAGGAAATGTTTACATTTTCGTATTGTTTTCGATTC
ACTCTATGAATAGTTCTTACTACAATTTTTTTGTCTAAAGAGTAATACTAGAGATAAACATAAAAAATGT
AGAGGTCGAGTTTAGATGCAAGTTCAAGGAGCGAAAGGTGGATGGGTAGGTTATATAGGGATATAGCACA
GAGATATATAGCAAAGAGATACTTTTGAGCAATGTTTGTGGAAGCGGTATTCGCAATATTTTAGTAGCTC
GTTACAGTCCGGTGCGTTTTTGGTTTTTTGAAAGTGCGTCATCAGAGCGCTTTTGGTTTTCAAAAGCGCT
CTGAAGTTCCTATACTTTCTAGCTAGAGAATAGGAACTTCCCGAGCGGCCGCGTGTTACAAGCTTGACTC
CAGCGTAACTGGACTGCAATCAACTCACTGGCTCACCTTCACGGGTGGGCCTTTCTTCGGTAGAAAATCA
AAGGATCTTCTTGAGATCCTTTTTTTCTGCGCGTAATCTGCTGCTTGCAAACAAAAAAACCACCGCTACC
AGCGGTGGTTTGTTTGCCGGATCAAGAGCTACCAACTCTTTTTCCGAGGTAACTGGCTTCAGCAGAGCGC
AGATACCAAATACTGTTCTTCTAGTGTAGCCGTAGTTAGGCCACCACTTCAAGAACTCTGTAGCACCGCC
TACATACCTCGCTCTGCTAATCCTGTTACCAGTGGCTGCTGCCAGTGGCGATAAGTCGTGTCTTACCGGG
TTGGACTCAAGACGATAGTTACCGGATAAGGCGCAGCGGTCGGGCTGAACGGGGGGTTCGTGCACACAGC
CCAGCTTGGAGCGAACGACCTACACCGAACTGAGATACCTACAGCGTGAGCTATGAGAAAGCGCCACGCT
TCCCGAAGGGAGAAAGGCGGACAGGTATCCGGTAAGCGGCAGGGTCGGAACAGGAGAGCGCACGAGGGAG
CTTCCAGGGGTAAACGCCTGGTATCTTTATAGTCCTGTCGGGTTTCGCCACCTCTGACTTGAGCATCGAT
TTTTGTGATGCTCGTCAGGGGGGCGGAGCCTATGGAAAAACGCCAGCAACGCAGAAAGGCCCACCCGAAG
GTGAGCCAGGTGATTACATTTGGGCCCTCATCAGAGGTTTTCACCGTCATCACCGAAACGCGCGAGGCAG
CTGCGGTAAAGCTCATCAGCGTGGTCGTGAAGCGATTCACAGATGTCTGCCTGTTCATCCGCGTCCAGCT
CGTTGAGTTTCTCCAGAAGCGTTAATGTCTGGCTTCTGATAAAGCGGGCCATGTTAAGGGCGGTTTTTTC
CTGTTTGGTCACTTACCAATGCTTAATCAGTGAGGCACCTATCTCAGCGATCTGTCTATTTCGTTCATCC
ATAGTTGCCTGACTCCCCGTCGTGTAGATAACTACGATGCGGGAGGGCTTACCATCTGGCCCCAGTGCTG
CAATGATACCGCGAGACCCACGCTCACCGGCTCCAGATTTATCAGCAATAAACCAGCCAGCCGGGAGGGC
CGAGCGCAGAAGTGATCCTGCAACTTTATCCGCCTCCATCCAGTCTATTAATTGTTGCCGGGAAGCTAGA
GTAAGTAGTTCGCCAGTTAATAGTTTGCGCAACGTTGTTGCCATTGCTACAGGCATCGTGGTGTCACGCT
CGTCGTTTGGTATGGCTTCATTCAGCTCCGGTTCCCAACGATCAAGGCGAGTTACATGATCCCCCATGTT
GTGCAAAAAAGCGGTTAGCTCCTTCGGTCCTCCGATCGTTGCCAGAAGTAAGTTGGCCGCAGTGTTATCA
CTCATGGTTATGGCAGCACTGCATAATTCTCTTACTGTCATGCCATCCGTGAGATGCTTTTCTGTGACTG
GTGAGTACTCAACCAAGTCATTCTGAGAATAGTGTATGCGGCGACCGAGTTGCTCTTGCCCGGCGTCAAT
ACGGGATAATACCGCGCCACATAGCAGAACTTTAAAAGTGCTCATCATTGGAAAACGTTCTTCGGGGCGT
AAACTCTCAAGGATCTTACCGCTGTTGAGATCCAGTTCGATGTAACCCACTCGTGCACCCAACTGATCTT
CAGCATCTTTTACTTTCACCAGCGTTTCTGGGTGAGCAAAAACAGGAAGGCAAAATGCCGCAAAAAAGGG
AATAAGGGCGACACGGAAATGTTGAATACTCATTTTAGCTTCCTTAGCTCCTGAAAATCTCGATAACTCA
AAAAATACGCCCGGTAGTGATCTTATTTCATTATGGTGAAAGTTGGAACCTCTTACGTGCCGATCAAGTC
AAAAGCCTCCGGTCGGAGGCTTTTGACTTTCTGCTATGGAGGTCAGGTATGATTTAAATGGTCAGTTAGA
Features (pLannotate 1.2.2; 14 found; start..end, strand, type, name):
     10..417     +  promoter       TEF1 promoter: S. cerevisiae TEF1; promoter for EF-1α
    475..534     +  ncRNA          Corona pk3: Accession: RF00165 - Coronavirus 3' UTR pseudoknot
    560..1660    +  CDS            malE (fragment): MALE_ECO57 - Experimental evidence at protein level: Swiss-Prot protein existence level 1. Part of the ABC transporter complex MalEFGK involved in maltose/maltodextrin import. Binds maltose and higher maltodextrins. From Escherichia coli O157:H7.
   1689..1861    +  terminator     CYC1 terminator (fragment): S. cerevisiae CYC1; transcription terminator for CYC1
   1897..2073    +  promoter       URA3 promoter (fragment): S. cerevisiae URA3
   2074..2877    +  CDS            URA3: orotidine-5'-phosphate decarboxylase, required for uracil biosynthesis; S. cerevisiae URA3; yeast auxotrophic marker, counterselectable with 5-fluoroorotic acid (5-FOA)
   2960..3942    -  rep_origin     2μ ori: yeast 2μ plasmid origin of replication
   4020..4049    +  terminator     T3Te terminator: phage T3 early transcription terminator
   4071..4658    +  rep_origin     ori: high-copy-number ColE1/pMB1/pBR322/pUC origin of replication
   4670..4697    -  terminator     T7Te terminator: phage T7 early transcription terminator
   4721..4912    -  CDS            rop: Rop protein, which maintains plasmids at low copy number; rop
   4913..5773    -  CDS            AmpR: β-lactamase; bla; confers resistance to ampicillin, carbenicillin, and related antibiotics
   5774..5876    -  promoter       cat promoter: promoter of the E. coli cat gene encoding chloramphenicol acetyltransferase
   5877..5908    -  terminator     tonB terminator: bidirectional E. coli tonB-P14 transcription terminator
