[The description below was written by a language model from this plasmid's Addgene catalogue record and pLannotate feature annotations shown in this document.]
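Description:
pGBW-m4046273 is an episomal yeast expression plasmid for producing the SARS-CoV-2 ORF10 protein in Saccharomyces cerevisiae. It is a yeast–E. coli shuttle vector. A 2μ origin supports multicopy maintenance in yeast, and the URA3 marker allows selection in uracil auxotrophs and counterselection with 5-FOA. In bacteria it replicates from a ColE1/pUC-type origin and carries a β-lactamase gene for ampicillin selection, annotated as driven by a cat promoter. The catalogue lists the plasmid as high copy, although the automated annotation also calls a short rop reading frame next to AmpR. Short phage and tonB terminators flank the bacterial modules, presumably insulating them from read-through transcription.

The expression cassette runs from the constitutive TEF1 promoter through the wild-type ORF10 coding sequence, a small insert of about 110 bp made by gene synthesis, to a CYC1 terminator fragment. ORF10 is fused at its C terminus to E. coli maltose-binding protein (the malE fragment in the feature table), which is supplied by the backbone, and the two are separated by a thrombin cleavage site. MBP generally aids solubility and permits amylose affinity purification, and thrombin digestion can then release the viral peptide. The annotation tool did not label ORF10 itself. It instead marked a coronavirus 3′ UTR pseudoknot motif in the position between the promoter and malE. This most likely reflects sequence similarity within the ORF10 region of the viral genome rather than a separately engineered RNA element.

The record supports use for expressing and purifying tagged ORF10 in yeast, but it gives no more specific application.
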