Addgene plasmid #145480: pGBW-m4046273
Purpose: Yeast Expression plasmid for SARS-CoV-2 ORF10 protein
Depositing lab: Ginkgo Bioworks & Benjie Chen. Depositing organization: Ginkgo Bioworks.
Backbone
  Vector backbone: AmpR; 2u URA3
  Backbone size w/o insert (bp): 4078
  Vector type: Yeast Expression
  Selectable markers: URA3
Growth in bacteria
  Bacterial resistance: Ampicillin, 100 μg/mL
  Growth temperature: 37°C
  Growth strain: DH5alpha
  Copy number: High Copy
Gene/Insert
  Gene/Insert name: SARS-CoV-2 ORF10 protein
  Species: Severe acute respiratory syndrome coronavirus 2
  Insert size (bp): 110
  Mutation: wt
  Entrez Gene: ORF10 (a.k.a. GU280_gp11)
  Promoter: pTEF1
  Tag / fusion protein: Cleavable thrombin;MBP (C terminal on backbone)
  Cloning method: Unknown
Resource information
  A portion of this plasmid was derived from a plasmid made by: GinkgoBioworks
Depositor comments: NCBI Reference Sequence: YP_009725255.1Created by gene synthesis with Not1 site.
How to cite: pGBW-m4046273 was a gift from Ginkgo Bioworks & Benjie Chen (Addgene plasmid # 145480 ; http://n2t.net/addgene:145480 ; RRID:Addgene_145480)
